Addgene plasmid #24827: MSCV-19a-20-19b
Depositing lab: Lin He. Depositing organization: University of California, Berkeley. Publication: miR-19 is a key oncogenic component of mir-17-92. Olive V, Bennett MJ, Walker JC, Ma C, Jiang I, Cordon-Cardo C, Li QJ, Lowe SW, Hannon GJ, He L. Genes Dev. 2009 Dec 15. 23(24):2839-49. 10.1101/gad.1861409 PubMed 20008935.
Backbone
  Vector backbone: MSCV
  Backbone size w/o insert (bp): 7651
  Vector type: Mammalian Expression, Retroviral
  Selectable markers: Puromycin
Growth in bacteria
  Bacterial resistance: Ampicillin, 100 μg/mL
  Growth temperature: 37°C
  Growth strain: DH5alpha
  Copy number: High Copy
Gene/Insert
  Gene/Insert name: mir19a-mir20-mir19b
  Species: M. musculus (mouse)
  Insert size (bp): 554
  Cloning method: Restriction Enzyme; 5′ cloning site XhoI (not destroyed); 3′ cloning site EcoRI (not destroyed)
  Sequencing primers: 5′ pLXSN-5; 3′ MSCV-rev
Terms and licenses: Academic/Nonprofit Terms; Industry Terms: Not Available to Industry
How to cite: MSCV-19a-20-19b was a gift from Lin He (Addgene plasmid # 24827 ; http://n2t.net/addgene:24827 ; RRID:Addgene_24827)
