[The description below was written by a language model from this plasmid's Addgene catalogue record and pLannotate feature annotations shown in this document.]
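Description:
MSCV-19a-20-19b is a murine stem cell virus (MSCV) retroviral expression vector carrying a 554 bp mouse genomic fragment that encodes three microRNA hairpins from the mir-17-92 cluster: mir-19a, mir-20 and mir-19b. The plasmid totals about 8.2 kb. It is propagated in E. coli through a high-copy ColE1/pUC-type origin with ampicillin resistance (AmpR/β-lactamase). The bacterial portion also carries short remnants of lac, rop, bom, tetracycline-resistance and env sequences, which are fragments annotated in the backbone rather than working parts.

The retroviral cassette is bounded by MESV/MSCV 5′ and 3′ long terminal repeats. It includes the Ψ packaging signal and a truncated, start-codon-less gag segment, which together allow the transcript to be encapsidated when viral proteins are supplied in trans by packaging cells. The microRNA fragment was cloned between XhoI and EcoRI just downstream of the gag segment. No separate promoter is annotated upstream of it, so it is presumably transcribed from the 5′ LTR. The feature table detects two mir-19 family precursors flanking a mir-17 family precursor, and the latter corresponds to mir-20, which belongs to that family. Downstream, a mouse PGK promoter drives a bicistronic marker unit, in which puromycin N-acetyltransferase is followed by an EMCV IRES and EGFP. Transduced mammalian cells can therefore be selected with puromycin and also tracked or sorted by green fluorescence.

The construct enforces expression of this subset of mir-17-92 components in mammalian cells. The associated publication title indicates that it was used to dissect which members of the cluster, notably miR-19, account for its oncogenic activity.
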