Features (pLannotate 1.2.2; 24 found; start..end, strand, type, name):
    579..920     +  misc_feature   MESV Ψ: packaging signal of murine embryonic stem cell virus
    987..1403    +  CDS            gag (truncated): truncated Moloney murine leukemia virus (MMLV) gag gene lacking the start codon
   1524..1595    +  ncRNA          mir-19 (fragment): Accession: RF00245 - mir-19 microRNA precursor family
   1691..1767    +  ncRNA          mir-17: Accession: RF00051 - mir-17 microRNA precursor family
   1831..1905    +  ncRNA          mir-19: Accession: RF00245 - mir-19 microRNA precursor family
   1987..2486    +  promoter       PGK promoter: mouse phosphoglycerate kinase 1 promoter
   2507..3106    +  CDS            PuroR: puromycin N-acetyltransferase; pac from Streptomyces alboniger; confers resistance to puromycin
   3183..3734    +  misc_feature   IRES: internal ribosome entry site (IRES) of the encephalomyocarditis virus (EMCV)
   3746..4465    +  CDS            EGFP: the original enhanced GFP (Yang et al., 1996) mammalian codon-optimized
   4482..4508    +  misc_feature   MCS (fragment): pBluescript multiple cloning site
   4567..5081    +  LTR            3' LTR: 3' long terminal repeat from murine embryonic stem cell virus
   5274..5290    -  protein_bind   lac operator: The lac repressor binds to the lac operator to inhibit transcription in E. coli. This inhibition can be relieved by adding lactose or isopropyl-β-D-thiogalactopyranoside (IPTG). lac repressor encoded by lacI
   5298..5328    -  promoter       lac promoter: promoter for the E. coli lac operon
   5343..5364    -  protein_bind   CAP binding site: CAP binding activates transcription in the presence of cAMP. E. coli catabolite activator protein
   5377..5469    -  CDS            lacI (fragment): lac repressor; lacI; The lac repressor binds to the lac operator to inhibit transcription in E. coli. This inhibition can be relieved by adding lactose or isopropyl-β-D-thiogalactopyranoside (IPTG).
   5652..6240    -  rep_origin     ori: high-copy-number ColE1/pMB1/pBR322/pUC origin of replication
   6411..7271    -  CDS            AmpR: β-lactamase; bla; confers resistance to ampicillin, carbenicillin, and related antibiotics
   7272..7376    -  promoter       AmpR promoter: bla
   7471..7506    +  CDS            rop (fragment): Rop protein, which maintains plasmids at low copy number; rop
   7608..7707    +  misc_feature   bom (fragment): basis of mobility region from pBR322
   7713..7862    -  CDS            lacZα (fragment): LacZα fragment of β-galactosidase; lacZ fragment
   7862..8063    -  CDS            TcR (fragment): tetracycline efflux protein; tet; confers resistance to tetracycline
   8064..8162    +  CDS            env (fragment): murine leukemia virus gPr80 envelope polyprotein precursor; env; proteolytically cleaved into gp70SU and p15TM subunits
   8204..515     +  LTR            5' LTR (across the origin): 5' long terminal repeat from murine embryonic stem cell virus
>Addgene plasmid #24827 | MSCV-19a-20-19b | depositor full sequence | sequence record 11509 | Author sequence
TGAAAGACCCCACCTGTAGGTTTGGCAAGCTAGCTTAAGTAACGCCATTTTGCAAGGCATGGAAAATACA
TAACTGAGAATAGAGAAGTTCAGATCAAGGTTAGGAACAGAGAGACAGCAGAATATGGGCCAAACAGGAT
ATCTGTGGTAAGCAGTTCCTGCCCCGGCTCAGGGCCAAGAACAGATGGTCCCCAGATGCGGTCCCGCCCT
CAGCAGTTTCTAGAGAACCATCAGATGTTTCCAGGGTGCCCCAAGGACCTGAAATGACCCTGTGCCTTAT
TTGAACTAACCAATCAGTTCGCTTCTCGCTTCTGTTCGCGCGCTTCTGCTCCCCGAGCTCAATAAAAGAG
CCCACAACCCCTCACTCGGCGCGCCAGTCCTCCGATAGACTGCGTCGCCCGGGTACCCGTATTCCCAATA
AAGCCTCTTGCTGTTTGCATCCGAATCGTGGACTCGCTGATCCTTGGGAGGGTCTCCTCAGATTGATTGA
CTGCCCACCTCGGGGGTCTTTCATTTGGAGGTTCCACCGAGATTTGGAGACCCCTGCCCAGGGACCACCG
ACCCCCCCGCCGGGAGGTAAGCTGGCCAGCGGTCGTTTCGTGTCTGTCTCTGTCTTTGTGCGTGTTTGTG
CCGGCATCTAATGTTTGCGCCTGCGTCTGTACTAGTTAGCTAACTAGCTCTGTATCTGGCGGACCCGTGG
TGGAACTGACGAGTTCTGAACACCCGGCCGCAACCCTGGGAGACGTCCCAGGGACTTTGGGGGCCGTTTT
TGTGGCCCGACCTGAGGAAGGGAGTCGATGTGGAATCCGACCCCGTCAGGATATGTGGTTCTGGTAGGAG
ACGAGAACCTAAAACAGTTCCCGCCTCCGTCTGAATTTTTGCTTTCGGTTTGGAACCGAAGCCGCGCGTC
TTGTCTGCTGCAGCGCTGCAGCATCGTTCTGTGTTGTCTCTGTCTGACTGTGTTTCTGTATTTGTCTGAA
AATTAGGGCCAGACTGTTACCACTCCCTTAAGTTTGACCTTAGGTCACTGGAAAGATGTCGAGCGGATCG
CTCACAACCAGTCGGTAGATGTCAAGAAGAGACGTTGGGTTACCTTCTGCTCTGCAGAATGGCCAACCTT
TAACGTCGGATGGCCGCGAGACGGCACCTTTAACCGAGACCTCATCACCCAGGTTAAGATCAAGGTCTTT
TCACCTGGCCCGCATGGACACCCAGACCAGGTCCCCTACATCGTGACCTGGGAAGCCTTGGCTTTTGACC
CCCCTCCCTGGGTCAAGCCCTTTGTACACCCTAAGCCTCCGCCTCCTCTTCCTCCATCCGCCCCGTCTCT
CCCCCTTGAACCTCCTCGTTCGACCCCGCCTCGATCCTCCCTTTATCCAGCCCTCACTCCTTCTCTAGGC
GCCGGAATTAGATCTCTCGAGCATCTACTGCCCTAAGTGCTCCTTCTGGCATAAGAAGTTATGTCCTCAT
CCAATCCAAGTCAAGCAAGCATGTAGGGGTCTCTCCATAGTTGTGTTTGCAGCCCTCTGTTAGTTTTGCA
TAGTTGCACTACAAGAAGAATGTAGTTGTGCAAATCTATGCAAAACTGATGGTGGCCTGCTATTTACTTC
AAGTGTTGTTTTTTTTTAAACTAATTTTGTATTTTTATTGTGTCGATGTAGAGCCTGCGTGGTGTGTGTG
ATGTGACAGCTTCTGTAGCACTAAAGTGCTTATAGTGCAGGTAGTGTGTAGCCATCTACTGCATTACGAG
CACTTAAAGTACTGCCAGCTGTAGAACTCCAGCCTCGCCTGGCCATCGCCCAGCCAACTGTCCTGTTATT
GAGCACTGGTCTATGGTTAGTTTTGCAGGTTTGCATCCAGCTGTATAATATTCTGCTGTGCAAATCCATG
CAAAACTGACTGTGGTGGTGAAAAGTCTGTAGAGAAGTAAGGGAAAATCAAACCCCTTTCTACACAGGTT
GGGATTTGTCGCAATGGAATTCTACCGGGTAGGGGAGGCGCTTTTCCCAAGGCAGTCTGGAGCATGCGCT
TTAGCAGCCCCGCTGGGCACTTGGCGCTACACAAGTGGCCTCTGGCCTCGCACACATTCCACATCCACCG
GTAGGCGCCAACCGGCTCCGTTCTTTGGTGGCCCCTTCGCGCCACCTTCTACTCCTCCCCTAGTCAGGAA
GTTCCCCCCCGCCCCGCAGCTCGCGTCGTGCAGGACGTGACAAATGGAAGTAGCACGTCTCACTAGTCTC
GTGCAGATGGACAGCACCGCTGAGCAATGGAAGCGGGTAGGCCTTTGGGGCAGCGGCCAATAGCAGCTTT
GCTCCTTCGCTTTCTGGGCTCAGAGGCTGGGAAGGGGTGGGTCCGGGGGCGGGCTCAGGGGCGGGCTCAG
GGGCGGGGCGGGCGCCCGAAGGTCCTCCGGAGGCCCGGCATTCTGCACGCTTCAAAAGCGCACGTCTGCC
GCGCTGTTCTCCTCTTCCTCATCTCCGGGCCTTTCGACCTGCAGCCCAAGCTTACCATGACCGAGTACAA
GCCCACGGTGCGCCTCGCCACCCGCGACGACGTCCCCAGGGCCGTACGCACCCTCGCCGCCGCGTTCGCC
GACTACCCCGCCACGCGCCACACCGTCGATCCGGACCGCCACATCGAGCGGGTCACCGAGCTGCAAGAAC
TCTTCCTCACGCGCGTCGGGCTCGACATCGGCAAGGTGTGGGTCGCGGACGACGGCGCCGCGGTGGCGGT
CTGGACCACGCCGGAGAGCGTCGAAGCGGGGGCGGTGTTCGCCGAGATCGGCCCGCGCATGGCCGAGTTG
AGCGGTTCCCGGCTGGCCGCGCAGCAACAGATGGAAGGCCTCCTGGCGCCGCACCGGCCCAAGGAGCCCG
CGTGGTTCCTGGCCACCGTCGGCGTCTCGCCCGACCACCAGGGCAAGGGTCTGGGCAGCGCCGTCGTGCT
CCCCGGAGTGGAGGCGGCCGAGCGCGCCGGGGTGCCCGCCTTCCTGGAGACCTCCGCGCCCCGCAACCTC
CCCTTCTACGAGCGGCTCGGCTTCACCGTCACCGCCGACGTCGAGGTGCCCGAAGGACCGCGCACCTGGT
GCATGACCCGCAAGCCCGGTGCCTGACGCCCGCCCCACGACCCGCAGCGCCCGACCGAAAGGAGCGCACG
ACCCCATCATCCAATTCCGCCCCCCCCCCCTAACGTTACTGGCCGAAGCCGCTTGGAATAAGGCCGGTGT
GCGTTTGTCTATATGTTATTTTCCACCATATTGCCGTCTTTTGGCAATGTGAGGGCCCGGAAACCTGGCC
CTGTCTTCTTGACGAGCATTCCTAGGGGTCTTTCCCCTCTCGCCAAAGGAATGCAAGGTCTGTTGAATGT
CGTGAAGGAAGCAGTTCCTCTGGAAGCTTCTTGAAGACAAACAACGTCTGTAGCGACCCTTTGCAGGCAG
CGGAACCCCCCACCTGGCGACAGGTGCCTCTGCGGCCAAAAGCCACGTGTATAAGATACACCTGCAAAGG
CGGCACAACCCCAGTGCCACGTTGTGAGTTGGATAGTTGTGGAAAGAGTCAAATGGCTCTCCTCAAGCGT
ATTCAACAAGGGGCTGAAGGATGCCCAGAAGGTACCCCATTGTATGGGATCTGATCTGGGGCCTCGGTGC
ACATGCTTTACATGTGTTTAGTCGAGGTTAAAAAACGTCTAGGCCCCCCGAACCACGGGGACGTGGTTTT
CCTTTGAAAAACACGATGATAATATGGCCACAACCATGGTGAGCAAGGGCGAGGAGCTGTTCACCGGGGT
GGTGCCCATCCTGGTCGAGCTGGACGGCGACGTAAACGGCCACAAGTTCAGCGTGTCCGGCGAGGGCGAG
GGCGATGCCACCTACGGCAAGCTGACCCTGAAGTTCATCTGCACCACCGGCAAGCTGCCCGTGCCCTGGC
CCACCCTCGTGACCACCCTGACCTACGGCGTGCAGTGCTTCAGCCGCTACCCCGACCACATGAAGCAGCA
CGACTTCTTCAAGTCCGCCATGCCCGAAGGCTACGTCCAGGAGCGCACCATCTTCTTCAAGGACGACGGC
AACTACAAGACCCGCGCCGAGGTGAAGTTCGAGGGCGACACCCTGGTGAACCGCATCGAGCTGAAGGGCA
TCGACTTCAAGGAGGACGGCAACATCCTGGGGCACAAGCTGGAGTACAACTACAACAGCCACAACGTCTA
TATCATGGCCGACAAGCAGAAGAACGGCATCAAGGTGAACTTCAAGATCCGCCACAACATCGAGGACGGC
AGCGTGCAGCTCGCCGACCACTACCAGCAGAACACCCCCATCGGCGACGGCCCCGTGCTGCTGCCCGACA
ACCACTACCTGAGCACCCAGTCCGCCCTGAGCAAAGACCCCAACGAGAAGCGCGATCACATGGTCCTGCT
GGAGTTCGTGACCGCCGCCGGGATCACTCTCGGCATGGACGAGCTGTACAAGTAATGAATTAATTAAGAA
TTATCAAGCTTATCGATACCGTCGACCTGCAGCCAAGCTTATCGATAAAATAAAAGATTTTATTTAGTCT
CCAGAAAAAGGGGGGAATGAAAGACCCCACCTGTAGGTTTGGCAAGCTAGCTTAAGTAACGCCATTTTGC
AAGGCATGGAAAATACATAACTGAGAATAGAGAAGTTCAGATCAAGGTTAGGAACAGAGAGACAGCAGAA
TATGGGCCAAACAGGATATCTGTGGTAAGCAGTTCCTGCCCCGGCTCAGGGCCAAGAACAGATGGTCCCC
AGATGCGGTCCCGCCCTCAGCAGTTTCTAGAGAACCATCAGATGTTTCCAGGGTGCCCCAAGGACCTGAA
ATGACCCTGTGCCTTATTTGAACTAACCAATCAGTTCGCTTCTCGCTTCTGTTCGCGCGCTTCTGCTCCC
CGAGCTCAATAAAAGAGCCCACAACCCCTCACTCGGCGCGCCAGTCCTCCGATAGACTGCGTCGCCCGGG
TACCCGTGTATCCAATAAACCCTCTTGCAGTTGCATCCGACTTGTGGTCTCGCTGTTCCTTGGGAGGGTC
TCCTCTGAGTGATTGACTACCCGTCAGCGGGGGTCTTTCATGGGTAACAGTTTCTTGAAGTTGGAGAACA
ACATTCTGAGGGTAGGAGTCGAATATTAAGTAATCCTGACTCAATTAGCCACTGTTTTGAATCCACATAC
TCCAATACTCCTGAAATAGTTCATTATGGACAGCGCAGAAGAGCTGGGGAGAATTAATTCGTAATCATGG
TCATAGCTGTTTCCTGTGTGAAATTGTTATCCGCTCACAATTCCACACAACATACGAGCCGGAAGCATAA
AGTGTAAAGCCTGGGGTGCCTAATGAGTGAGCTAACTCACATTAATTGCGTTGCGCTCACTGCCCGCTTT
CCAGTCGGGAAACCTGTCGTGCCAGCTGCATTAATGAATCGGCCAACGCGCGGGGAGAGGCGGTTTGCGT
ATTGGGCGCTCTTCCGCTTCCTCGCTCACTGACTCGCTGCGCTCGGTCGTTCGGCTGCGGCGAGCGGTAT
CAGCTCACTCAAAGGCGGTAATACGGTTATCCACAGAATCAGGGGATAACGCAGGAAAGAACATGTGAGC
AAAAGGCCAGCAAAAGGCCAGGAACCGTAAAAAGGCCGCGTTGCTGGCGTTTTTCCATAGGCTCCGCCCC
CCTGACGAGCATCACAAAAATCGACGCTCAAGTCAGAGGTGGCGAAACCCGACAGGACTATAAAGATACC
AGGCGTTTCCCCCTGGAAGCTCCCTCGTGCGCTCTCCTGTTCCGACCCTGCCGCTTACCGGATACCTGTC
CGCCTTTCTCCCTTCGGGAAGCGTGGCGCTTTCTCATAGCTCACGCTGTAGGTATCTCAGTTCGGTGTAG
GTCGTTCGCTCCAAGCTGGGCTGTGTGCACGAACCCCCCGTTCAGCCCGACCGCTGCGCCTTATCCGGTA
ACTATCGTCTTGAGTCCAACCCGGTAAGACACGACTTATCGCCACTGGCAGCAGCCACTGGTAACAGGAT
TAGCAGAGCGAGGTATGTAGGCGGTGCTACAGAGTTCTTGAAGTGGTGGCCTAACTACGGCTACACTAGA
AGGACAGTATTTGGTATCTGCGCTCTGCTGAAGCCAGTTACCTTCGGAAAAAGAGTTGGTAGCTCTTGAT
CCGGCAAACAAACCACCGCTGGTAGCGGTGGTTTTTTTGTTTGCAAGCAGCAGATTACGCGCAGAAAAAA
AGGATCTCAAGAAGATCCTTTGATCTTTTCTACGGGGTCTGACGCTCAGTGGAACGAAAACTCACGTTAA
GGGATTTTGGTCATGAGATTATCAAAAAGGATCTTCACCTAGATCCTTTTAAATTAAAAATGAAGTTTTA
AATCAATCTAAAGTATATATGAGTAAACTTGGTCTGACAGTTACCAATGCTTAATCAGTGAGGCACCTAT
CTCAGCGATCTGTCTATTTCGTTCATCCATAGTTGCCTGACTCCCCGTCGTGTAGATAACTACGATACGG
GAGGGCTTACCATCTGGCCCCAGTGCTGCAATGATACCGCGAGACCCACGCTCACCGGCTCCAGATTTAT
CAGCAATAAACCAGCCAGCCGGAAGGGCCGAGCGCAGAAGTGGTCCTGCAACTTTATCCGCCTCCATCCA
GTCTATTAATTGTTGCCGGGAAGCTAGAGTAAGTAGTTCGCCAGTTAATAGTTTGCGCAACGTTGTTGCC
ATTGCTACAGGCATCGTGGTGTCACGCTCGTCGTTTGGTATGGCTTCATTCAGCTCCGGTTCCCAACGAT
CAAGGCGAGTTACATGATCCCCCATGTTGTGCAAAAAAGCGGTTAGCTCCTTCGGTCCTCCGATCGTTGT
CAGAAGTAAGTTGGCCGCAGTGTTATCACTCATGGTTATGGCAGCACTGCATAATTCTCTTACTGTCATG
CCATCCGTAAGATGCTTTTCTGTGACTGGTGAGTACTCAACCAAGTCATTCTGAGAATAGTGTATGCGGC
GACCGAGTTGCTCTTGCCCGGCGTCAATACGGGATAATACCGCGCCACATAGCAGAACTTTAAAAGTGCT
CATCATTGGAAAACGTTCTTCGGGGCGAAAACTCTCAAGGATCTTACCGCTGTTGAGATCCAGTTCGATG
TAACCCACTCGTGCACCCAACTGATCTTCAGCATCTTTTACTTTCACCAGCGTTTCTGGGTGAGCAAAAA
CAGGAAGGCAAAATGCCGCAAAAAAGGGAATAAGGGCGACACGGAAATGTTGAATACTCATACTCTTCCT
TTTTCAATATTATTGAAGCATTTATCAGGGTTATTGTCTCATGAGCGGATACATATTTGAATGTATTTAG
AAAAATAAACAAATAGGGGTTCCGCGCACATTTCCCCGAAAAGTGCCACCTGACGTCTAAGAAACCATTA
TTATCATGACATTAACCTATAAAAATAGGCGTATCACGAGGCCCTTTCGTCTCGCGCGTTTCGGTGATGA
CGGTGAAAACCTCTGACACATGCAGCTCCCGGAGACGGTCACAGCTTGTCTGTAAGCGGATGCCGGGAGC
AGACAAGCCCGTCAGGGCGCGTCAGCGGGTGTTGGCGGGTGTCGGGGCTGGCTTAACTATGCGGCATCAG
AGCAGATTGTACTGAGAGTGCACCATATGCGGTGTGAAATACCGCACAGATGCGTAAGGAGAAAATACCG
CATCAGGCGCCATTCGCCATTCAGGCTGCGCAACTGTTGGGAAGGGCGATCGGTGCGGGCCTCTTCGCTA
TTACGCCAGCTGGCGAAAGGGGGATGTGCTGCAAGGCGATTAAGTTGGGTAACGCCAGGGTTTTCCCAGT
CACGACGTTGTAAAACGACGGCGCAAGGAATGGTGCATGCAAGGAGATGGCGCCCAACAGTCCCCCGGCC
ACGGGGCCTGCCACCATACCCACGCCGAAACAAGCGCTCATGAGCCCGAAGTGGCGAGCCCGATCTTCCC
CATCGGTGATGTCGGCGATATAGGCGCCAGCAACCGCACCTGTGGCGCCGGTGATGCCGGCCACGATGCG
TCCGGCGTAGAGGCGATTAGTCCAATTTGTTAAAGACAGGATATCAGTGGTCCAGGCTCTAGTTTTGACT
CAACAATATCACCAGCTGAAGCCTATAGAGTACGAGCCATAGATAAAATAAAAGATTTTATTTAGTCTCC
AGAAAAAGGGGGGAA
