>Addgene plasmid #24827 | MSCV-19a-20-19b | addgene partial sequence | sequence record 30793 | 24827 with pLXSN-5
TCACTCCTTCTCTAGGCGCCGGAATTAGATCTCTCGAGCATCTACTGCCCTAAGTGCTCCTTCTGGCATA
AGAAGTTATGTCCTCATCCAATCCAAGTCAAGCAAGCATGTAGGGGTCTCTCCATAGTTGTGTTTGCAGC
CCTCTGTTAGTTTTGCATAGTTGCACTACAAGAAGAATGTAGTTGTGCAAATCTATGCAAAACTGATGGT
GGCCTGCTATTTACTTCAAGTGTTGTTTTTTTTTAAACTAATTTTGTATTTTTATTGTGTCGATGTAGAG
CCTGCGTGGTGTGTGTGATGTGACAGCTTCTGTAGCACTAAAGTGCTTATAGTGCAGGTAGTGTGTAGCC
ATCTACTGCATTACGAGCACTTAAAGTACTGCCAGCTGTAGAACTCCAGCCTCGCCTGGCCATCGCCCAG
CCAACTGTCCTGTTATTGAGCACTGGTCTATGGTTAGTTTTGCAGGTTTGCATCCAGCTGTATAATATTC
TGCTGTGCAAATCCATGCAAAACTGACTGTGGTGGTGAAAAGTCTGTAGAGAAGTAAGGGAAAATCAAAC
CCCTTTCTACACAGGTTGGGATTTGTCGCAATGGAATTCTACCGGGTAGGGGAGGCGCTTTTCCCAAGGC
AGTCTGGAGCATGCGCTTTAGCAGCCCCGCTGGGCACTTGGCGCTACACAAGTGGCCTCTGGCCTCGCAC
ACATTCCACATCCACCGGTAGGCGCCAACCGGCTCCGTTCTTTGGTGGCCCCTTCGCGCCACCTTCTACT
CCTCCCCTAGTCAGGAAGTTCCCCCCCGCCCCGCAGCTCGCGTCGTGCAGGACGTGACAAATGGAAGTAG
CACGTCTCACTAGTCTCGTGCAGATGGACAGCACCGCTGA
